>Addgene plasmid #69014 | pcDNA3-FLAG-MTOR-I2500F | addgene full sequence | sequence record 308973 | Addgene NGS Result
TGGAGGTCGCTGAGTAGTGCGCGAGCAAAATTTAAGCTACAACAAGGCAAGGCTTGACCGACAATTGCAT
GAAGAATCTGCTTAGGGTTAGGCGTTTTGCGCTGCTTCGCGATGTACGGGCCAGATATACGCGTTGACAT
TGATTATTGACTAGTTATTAATAGTAATCAATTACGGGGTCATTAGTTCATAGCCCATATATGGAGTTCC
GCGTTACATAACTTACGGTAAATGGCCCGCCTGGCTGACCGCCCAACGACCCCCGCCCATTGACGTCAAT
AATGACGTATGTTCCCATAGTAACGCCAATAGGGACTTTCCATTGACGTCAATGGGTGGAGTATTTACGG
TAAACTGCCCACTTGGCAGTACATCAAGTGTATCATATGCCAAGTACGCCCCCTATTGACGTCAATGACG
GTAAATGGCCCGCCTGGCATTATGCCCAGTACATGACCTTATGGGACTTTCCTACTTGGCAGTACATCTA
CGTATTAGTCATCGCTATTACCATGGTGATGCGGTTTTGGCAGTACATCAATGGGCGTGGATAGCGGTTT
GACTCACGGGGATTTCCAAGTCTCCACCCCATTGACGTCAATGGGAGTTTGTTTTGGCACCAAAATCAAC
GGGACTTTCCAAAATGTCGTAACAACTCCGCCCCATTGACGCAAATGGGCGGTAGGCGTGTACGGTGGGA
GGTCTATATAAGCAGAGCTCTCTGGCTAACTAGAGAACCCACTGCTTACTGGCTTATCGAAATTAATACG
ACTCACTATAGGGAGACCCAAGCTTGGTACCGAGCTCGGATCCACTAGTAACGGCCGCCAGTGTGCTGGA
ATTCTGCAGATATCCATCACACTGGCGGCCGCCATGGATTATAAAGATGATGATGATATGCTTGGAACCG
GACCTGCCGCCGCCACCACCGCTGCCACCACATCTAGCAATGTGAGCGTCCTGCAGCAGTTTGCCAGTGG
CCTAAAGAGCCGGAATGAGGAAACCAGGGCCAAAGCCGCCAAGGAGCTCCAGCACTATGTCACCATGGAA
CTCCGAGAGATGAGTCAAGAGGAGTCTACTCGCTTCTATGACCAACTGAACCATCACATTTTTGAATTGG
TTTCCAGCTCAGATGCCAATGAGAGGAAAGGTGGCATCTTGGCCATAGCTAGCCTCATAGGAGTGGAAGG
TGGGAATGCCACCCGAATTGGCAGATTTGCCAACTATCTTCGGAACCTCCTCCCCTCCAATGACCCAGTT
GTCATGGAAATGGCATCCAAGGCCATTGGCCGTCTTGCCATGGCAGGGGACACTTTTACCGCTGAGTACG
TGGAATTTGAGGTGAAGCGAGCCCTGGAATGGCTGGGTGCTGACCGCAATGAGGGCCGGAGACATGCAGC
TGTCCTGGTTCTCCGTGAGCTGGCCATCAGCGTCCCTACCTTCTTCTTCCAGCAAGTGCAACCCTTCTTT
GACAACATTTTTGTGGCCGTGTGGGACCCCAAACAGGCCATCCGTGAGGGAGCTGTAGCCGCCCTTCGTG
CCTGTCTGATTCTCACAACCCAGCGTGAGCCGAAGGAGATGCAGAAGCCTCAGTGGTACAGGCACACATT
TGAAGAAGCAGAGAAGGGATTTGATGAGACCTTGGCCAAAGAGAAGGGCATGAATCGGGATGATCGGATC
CATGGAGCCTTGTTGATCCTTAACGAGCTGGTCCGAATCAGCAGCATGGAGGGAGAGCGTCTGAGAGAAG
AAATGGAAGAAATCACACAGCAGCAGCTGGTACACGACAAGTACTGCAAAGATCTCATGGGCTTCGGAAC
AAAACCTCGTCACATTACCCCCTTCACCAGTTTCCAGGCTGTACAGCCCCAGCAGTCAAATGCCTTGGTG
GGGCTGCTGGGGTACAGCTCTCACCAAGGCCTCATGGGATTTGGGACCTCCCCCAGTCCAGCTAAGTCCA
CCCTGGTGGAGAGCCGGTGTTGCAGAGACTTGATGGAGGAGAAATTTGATCAGGTGTGCCAGTGGGTGCT
GAAATGCAGGAATAGCAAGAACTCGCTGATCCAAATGACAATCCTTAATTTGTTGCCCCGCTTGGCTGCA
TTCCGACCTTCTGCCTTCACAGATACCCAGTATCTCCAAGATACCATGAACCATGTCCTAAGCTGTGTCA
AGAAGGAGAAGGAACGTACAGCGGCCTTCCAAGCCCTGGGGCTACTTTCTGTGGCTGTGAGGTCTGAGTT
TAAGGTCTATTTGCCTCGCGTGCTGGACATCATCCGAGCGGCCCTGCCCCCAAAGGACTTCGCCCATAAG
AGGCAGAAGGCAATGCAGGTGGACGCCACAGTCTTCACTTGCATCAGCATGCTGGCTCGAGCAATGGGGC
CAGGCATCCAGCAGGATATCAAGGAGCTGCTGGAGCCCATGCTGGCAGTGGGACTAAGCCCTGCCCTCAC
TGCAGTGCTCTACGACCTGAGCCGTCAGATTCCACAGCTAAAGAAGGACATTCAAGATGGGCTACTGAAA
ATGCTGTCCCTGGTCCTTATGCACAAACCCCTTCGCCACCCAGGCATGCCCAAGGGCCTGGCCCATCAGC
TGGCCTCTCCTGGCCTCACGACCCTCCCTGAGGCCAGCGATGTGGGCAGCATCACTCTTGCCCTCCGAAC
GCTTGGCAGCTTTGAATTTGAAGGCCACTCTCTGACCCAATTTGTTCGCCACTGTGCGGATCATTTCCTG
AACAGTGAGCACAAGGAGATCCGCATGGAGGCTGCCCGCACCTGCTCCCGCCTGCTCACACCCTCCATCC
ACCTCATCAGTGGCCATGCTCATGTGGTTAGCCAGACCGCAGTGCAAGTGGTGGCAGATGTGCTTAGCAA
ACTGCTCGTAGTTGGGATAACAGATCCTGACCCTGACATTCGCTACTGTGTCTTGGCGTCCCTGGACGAG
CGCTTTGATGCACACCTGGCCCAGGCGGAGAACTTGCAGGCCTTGTTTGTGGCTCTGAATGACCAGGTGT
TTGAGATCCGGGAGCTGGCCATCTGCACTGTGGGCCGACTCAGTAGCATGAACCCTGCCTTTGTCATGCC
TTTCCTGCGCAAGATGCTCATCCAGATTTTGACAGAGTTGGAGCACAGTGGGATTGGAAGAATCAAAGAG
CAGAGTGCCCGCATGCTGGGGCACCTGGTCTCCAATGCCCCCCGACTCATCCGCCCCTACATGGAGCCTA
TTCTGAAGGCATTAATTTTGAAACTGAAAGATCCAGACCCTGATCCAAACCCAGGTGTGATCAATAATGT
CCTGGCAACAATAGGAGAATTGGCACAGGTTAGTGGCCTGGAAATGAGGAAATGGGTTGATGAACTTTTT
ATTATCATCATGGACATGCTCCAGGATTCCTCTTTGTTGGCCAAAAGGCAGGTGGCTCTGTGGACCCTGG
GACAGTTGGTGGCCAGCACTGGCTATGTAGTAGAGCCCTACAGGAAGTACCCTACTTTGCTTGAGGTGCT
ACTGAATTTTCTGAAGACTGAGCAGAACCAGGGTACACGCAGAGAGGCCATCCGTGTGTTAGGGCTTTTA
GGGGCTTTGGATCCTTACAAGCACAAAGTGAACATTGGCATGATAGACCAGTCCCGGGATGCCTCTGCTG
TCAGCCTGTCAGAATCCAAGTCAAGTCAGGATTCCTCTGACTATAGCACTAGTGAAATGCTGGTCAACAT
GGGAAACTTGCCTCTGGATGAGTTCTACCCAGCTGTGTCCATGGTGGCCCTGATGCGGATCTTCCGAGAC
CAGTCACTCTCTCATCATCACACCATGGTTGTCCAGGCCATCACCTTCATCTTCAAGTCCCTGGGACTCA
AATGTGTGCAGTTCCTGCCCCAGGTCATGCCCACGTTCCTTAATGTCATTCGAGTCTGTGATGGGGCCAT
CCGGGAATTTTTGTTCCAGCAGCTGGGAATGTTGGTGTCCTTTGTGAAGAGCCACATCAGACCTTATATG
GATGAAATAGTCACCCTCATGAGAGAATTCTGGGTCATGAACACCTCAATTCAGAGCACGATCATTCTTC
TCATTGAGCAAATTGTGGTAGCTCTTGGGGGTGAATTTAAGCTCTACCTGCCCCAGCTGATCCCACACAT
GCTGCGTGTCTTCATGCATGACAACAGCCCAGGCCGCATTGTCTCTATCAAGTTACTGGCTGCAATCCAG
CTGTTTGGCGCCAACCTGGATGACTACCTGCATTTACTGCTGCCTCCTATTGTTAAGTTGTTTGATGCCC
CTGAAGCTCCACTGCCATCTCGAAAGGCAGCGCTAGAGACTGTGGACCGCCTGACGGAGTCCCTGGATTT
CACTGACTATGCCTCCCGGATCATTCACCCTATTGTTCGAACACTGGACCAGAGCCCAGAACTGCGCTCC
ACAGCCATGGACACGCTGTCTTCACTTGTTTTTCAGCTGGGGAAGAAGTACCAAATTTTCATTCCAATGG
TGAATAAAGTTCTGGTGCGACACCGAATCAATCATCAGCGCTATGATGTGCTCATCTGCAGAATTGTCAA
GGGATACACACTTGCTGATGAAGAGGAGGATCCTTTGATTTACCAGCATCGGATGCTTAGGAGTGGCCAA
GGGGATGCATTGGCTAGTGGACCAGTGGAAACAGGACCCATGAAGAAACTGCACGTCAGCACCATCAACC
TCCAAAAGGCCTGGGGCGCTGCCAGGAGGGTCTCCAAAGATGACTGGCTGGAATGGCTGAGACGGCTGAG
CCTGGAGCTGCTGAAGGACTCATCATCGCCCTCCCTGCGCTCCTGCTGGGCCCTGGCACAGGCCTACAAC
CCGATGGCCAGGGATCTCTTCAATGCTGCATTTGTGTCCTGCTGGTCTGAACTGAATGAAGATCAACAGG
ATGAGCTCATCAGAAGCATCGAGTTGGCCCTCACCTCACAAGACATCGCTGAAGTCACACAGACCCTCTT
AAACTTGGCTGAATTCATGGAACACAGTGACAAGGGCCCCCTGCCACTGAGAGATGACAATGGCATTGTT
CTGCTGGGTGAGAGAGCTGCCAAGTGCCGAGCATATGCCAAAGCACTACACTACAAAGAACTGGAGTTCC
AGAAAGGCCCCACCCCTGCCATTCTAGAATCTCTCATCAGCATTAATAATAAGCTACAGCAGCCGGAGGC
AGCGGCCGGAGTGTTAGAATATGCCATGAAACACTTTGGAGAGCTGGAGATCCAGGCTACCTGGTATGAG
AAACTGCACGAGTGGGAGGATGCCCTTGTGGCCTATGACAAGAAAATGGACACCAACAAGGACGACCCAG
AGCTGATGCTGGGCCGCATGCGCTGCCTCGAGGCCTTGGGGGAATGGGGTCAACTCCACCAGCAGTGCTG
TGAAAAGTGGACCCTGGTTAATGATGAGACCCAAGCCAAGATGGCCCGGATGGCTGCTGCAGCTGCATGG
GGTTTAGGTCAGTGGGACAGCATGGAAGAATACACCTGTATGATCCCTCGGGACACCCATGATGGGGCAT
TTTATAGAGCTGTGCTGGCACTGCATCAGGACCTCTTCTCCTTGGCACAACAGTGCATTGACAAGGCCAG
GGACCTGCTGGATGCTGAATTAACTGCAATGGCAGGAGAGAGTTACAGTCGGGCATATGGGGCCATGGTT
TCTTGCCACATGCTGTCCGAGCTGGAGGAGGTTATCCAGTACAAACTTGTCCCCGAGCGACGAGAGATCA
TCCGCCAGATCTGGTGGGAGAGACTGCAGGGCTGCCAGCGTATCGTAGAGGACTGGCAGAAAATCCTTAT
GGTGCGGTCCCTTGTGGTCAGCCCTCATGAAGACATGAGAACCTGGCTCAAGTATGCAAGCCTGTGCGGC
AAGAGTGGCAGGCTGGCTCTTGCTCATAAAACTTTAGTGTTGCTCCTGGGAGTTGATCCGTCTCGGCAAC
TTGACCATCCTCTGCCAACAGTTCACCCTCAGGTGACCTATGCCTACATGAAAAACATGTGGAAGAGTGC
CCGCAAGATCGATGCCTTCCAGCACATGCAGCATTTTGTCCAGACCATGCAGCAACAGGCCCAGCATGCC
ATCGCTACTGAGGACCAGCAGCATAAGCAGGAACTGCACAAGCTCATGGCCCGATGCTTCCTGAAACTTG
GAGAGTGGCAGCTGAATCTACAGGGCATCAATGAGAGCACAATCCCCAAAGTGCTGCAGTACTACAGCGC
CGCCACAGAGCACGACCGCAGCTGGTACAAGGCCTGGCATGCGTGGGCAGTGATGAACTTCGAAGCTGTG
CTACACTACAAACATCAGAACCAAGCCCGCGATGAGAAGAAGAAACTGCGTCATGCCAGCGGGGCCAACA
TCACCAACGCCACCACTGCCGCCACCACGGCCGCCACTGCCACCACCACTGCCAGCACCGAGGGCAGCAA
CAGTGAGAGCGAGGCCGAGAGCACCGAGAACAGCCCCACCCCATCGCCGCTGCAGAAGAAGGTCACTGAG
GATCTGTCCAAAACCCTCCTGATGTACACGGTGCCTGCCGTCCAGGGCTTCTTCCGTTCCATCTCCTTGT
CACGAGGCAACAACCTCCAGGATACACTCAGAGTTCTCACCTTATGGTTTGATTATGGTCACTGGCCAGA
TGTCAATGAGGCCTTAGTGGAGGGGGTGAAAGCCATCCAGATTGATACCTGGCTACAGGTTATACCTCAG
CTCATTGCAAGAATTGATACGCCCAGACCCTTGGTGGGACGTCTCATTCACCAGCTTCTCACAGACATTG
GTCGGTACCACCCCCAGGCCCTCATCTACCCACTGACAGTGGCTTCTAAGTCTACCACGACAGCCCGGCA
CAATGCAGCCAACAAGATTCTGAAGAACATGTGTGAGCACAGCAACACCCTGGTCCAGCAGGCCATGATG
GTGAGCGAGGAGCTGATCCGAGTG
[294 nt withheld, positions 6955-7248]
CTCACATCCTTAGAGCTGCAATATGTTTCCCCAAAACTTCTGATGTGCCGGGACCTTGAATTGGCTGTGC
CAGGAACATATGACCCCAACCAGCCAATCATTCGCATTCAGTCCATAGCACCGTCTTTGCAAGTCATCAC
ATCCAAGCAGAGGCCCCGGAAATTGACACTTATGGGCAGCAACGGACATGAGTTTGTTTTCCTTCTAAAA
GGCCATGAAGATCTGCGCCAGGATGAGCGTGTGATGCAGCTCTTCGGCCTGGTTAACACCCTTCTGGCCA
ATGACCCAACATCTCTTCGGAAAAACCTCAGCATCCAGAGATACGCTGTCATCCCTTTATCGACCAACTC
GGGCCTCATTGGCTGGGTTCCCCACTGTGACACACTGCACGCCCTCATCCGGGACTACAGGGAGAAGAAG
AAGATCCTTCTCAACATCGAGCATCGCATCATGTTGCGGATGGCTCCGGACTATGACCACTTGACTCTGA
TGCAGAAGGTGGAGGTGTTTGAGCATGCCGTCAATAATACAGCTGGGGACGACCTGGCCAAGCTGCTGTG
GCTGAAAAGCCCCAGCTCCGAGGTGTGGTTTGACCGAAGAACCAATTATACCCGTTCTTTAGCGGTCATG
TCAATGGTTGGGTATATTTTAGGCCTGGGAGATAGACACCCATCCAACCTGATGCTGGACCGTCTGAGTG
GGAAGATCCTGCACATTGACTTTGGGGACTGCTTTGAGGTTGCTATGACCCGAGAGAAGTTTCCAGAGAA
GATTCCATTTAGACTAACAAGAATGTTGACCAATGCTATGGAGGTTACAGGCCTGGATGGCAACTACAGA
ATCACATGCCACACAGTGATGGAGGTGCTGCGAGAGCACAAGGACAGTGTCATGGCCGTGCTGGAAGCCT
TTGTCTATGACCCCTTGCTGAACTGGAGGCTGATGGACACAAATACCAAAGGCAACAAGCGATCCCGAAC
GAGGACGGATTCCTACTCTGCTGGCCAGTCAGTCGAAATTTTGGACGGTGTGGAACTTGGAGAGCCAGCC
CATAAGAAAACGGGGACCACAGTGCCAGAATCTATTCATTCTTTCATTGGAGACGGTTTGGTGAAACCAG
AGGCCCTAAATAAGAAAGCTATCCAGTTTATTAACAGGGTTCGAGATAAGCTCACTGGTCGGGACTTCTC
TCATGATGACACTTTGGATGTTCCAACGCAAGTTGAGCTGCTCATCAAACAAGCGACATCCCATGAAAAC
CTCTGCCAGTGCTATATTGGCTGGTGCCCTTTCTGGTAACTGGAGGCCCAGATGTGCCCATCACGTTTTT
TCTGAGGCTTTTGTACTTTAGTAAATGCTTCCACTAAACTGAAACCATGGTGAGAAAGTTTGACTTTGTT
AAATGGGGGATCCACTAGTTCTAGAGCGGCCGCTCGAGCATGCATCTAGAGGGCCCTATTCTATAGTGTC
ACCTAAATGCTAGAGCTCGCTGATCAGCCTCGACTGTGCCTTCTAGTTGCCAGCCATCTGTTGTTTGCCC
CTCCCCCGTGCCTTCCTTGACCCTGGAAGGTGCCACTCCCACTGTCCTTTCCTAATAAAATGAGGAAATT
GCATCGCATTGTCTGAGTAGGTGTCATTCTATTCTGGGGGGTGGGGTGGGGCAGGACAGCAAGGGGGAGG
ATTGGGAAGACAATAGCAGGCATGCTGGGGATGCGGTGGGCTCTATGGCTTCTGAGGCGGAAAGAACCAG
CTGGGGCTCTAGGGGGTATCCCC
[124 nt withheld, positions 9022-9145]
C
[91 nt withheld, positions 9147-9237]
A
[49 nt withheld, positions 9239-9287]
CCTTTGACGTTGGAGTCCACGTTCTTT
[37 nt withheld, positions 9315-9351]
ACCCTATCTCGGTCTATTCTTTTGATTTATAAGGGATTTTGCCGATTTCGGCCTATTGGTTAAAAAATGA
GCTGATTTAACAAAAATTTAACGCGAATTAATTCTGTGGAATGTGTGTCAGTTAGGGTGTGGAAAGTCCC
CAGGCTCCCCAGCAGGCAGAAGTATGCAAAGCATGCATCTCAATTAGTCAGCAACCAGGTGTGGAAAGTC
CCCAGGCTCCCCAGCAGGCAGAAGTATGCAAAGCATGCATCTCAATTAGTCAGCAACCATAGTCCCGCCC
CTAACTCCGCCCATCCCGCCCCTAACTCCGCCCAGTTCCGCCCATTCTCCGCCCCATGGCTGACTAATTT
TTTTTATTTATGCAGAGGCCGAGGCCGCCTCTGCCTCTGAGCTATTCCAGAAGTAGTGAGGAGGCTTTTT
TGGAGGCCTAGGCTTTTGCAAAAAGCTCCCGGGAGCTTGTATATCCATTTTCGGATCTGATCAAGAGACA
GGATGAGGATCGTTTCGCATGATTGAACAAGATGGATTGCACGCAGGTTCTCCGGCCGCTTGGGTGGAGA
GGCTATTCGGCTATGACTGGGCACAACAGACAATCGGCTGCTCTGATGCCGCCGTGTTCCGGCTGTCAGC
GCAGGGGCGCCCGGTTCTTTTTGTCAAGACCGACCTGTCCGGTGCCCTGAATGAACTGCAGGACGAGGCA
GCGCGGCTATCGTGGCTGGCCACGACGGGCGTTCCTTGCGCAGCTGTGCTCGACGTTGTCACTGAAGCGG
GAAGGGACTGGCTGCTATTGGGCGAAGTGCCGGGGCAGGATCTCCTGTCATCTCACCTTGCTCCTGCCGA
GAAAGTATCCATCATGGCTGATGCAATGCGGCGGCTGCATACGCTTGATCCGGCTACCTGCCCATTCGAC
CACCAAGCGAAACATCGCATCGAGCGAGCACGTACTCGGATGGAAGCCGGTCTTGTCGATCAGGATGATC
TGGACGAAGAGCATCAGGGGCTCGCGCCAGCCGAACTGTTCGCCAGGCTCAAGGCGCGCATGCCCGACGG
CGAGGATCTCGTCGTGACCCATGGCGATGCCTGCTTGCCGAATATCATGGTGGAAAATGGCCGCTTTTCT
GGATTCATCGACTGTGGCCGGCTGGGTGTGGCGGACCGCTATCAGGACATAGCGTTGGCTACCCGTGATA
TTGCTGAAGAGCTTGGCGGCGAATGGGCTGACCGCTTCCTCGTGCTTTACGGTATCGCCGCTCCCGATTC
GCAGCGCATCGCCTTCTATCGCCTTCTTGACGAGTTCTTCTGAGCGGGACTCTGGGGTTCGAAATGACCG
ACCAAGCGACGCCCAACCTGCCATCACGAGATTTCGATTCCACCGCCGCCTTCTATGAAAGGTTGGGCTT
CGGAATCGTTTTCCGGGACGCCGGCTGGATGATCCTCCAGCGCGGGGATCTCATGCTGGAGTTCTTCGCC
CACCCCAACTTGTTTATTGCAGCTTATAATGGTTACAAATAAAGCAATAGCATCACAAATTTCACAAATA
AAGCATTTTTTTCACTGCATTCTAGTTGTGGTTTGTCCAAACTCATCAATGTATCTTATCATGTCTGTAT
ACCGTCGACCTCTAGCTAGAGCTTGGCGTAATCATGGTCATAGCTGTTTCCTGTGTGAAATTGTTATCCG
CTCACAATTCCACACAACATACGAGCCGGAAGCATAAAGTGTAAAGCCTGGGGTGCCTAATGAGTGAGCT
AACTCACATTAATTGCGTTGCGCTCACTGCCCGCTTTCCAGTCGGGAAACCTGTCGTGCCAGCTGCATTA
ATGAATCGGCCAACGCGCGGGGAGAGGCGGTTTGCGTATTGGGCGCTCTTCCGCTTCCTCGCTCACTGAC
TCGCTGCGCTCGGTCGTTCGGCTGCGGCGAGCGGTATCAGCTCACTCAAAGGCGGTAATACGGTTATCCA
CAGAATCAGGGGATAACGCAGGAAAGAACATGTGAGCAAAAGGCCAGCAAAAGGCCAGGAACCGTAAAAA
GGCCGCGTTGCTGGCGTTTTTCCATAGGCTCCGCCCCCCTGACGAGCATCACAAAAATCGACGCTCAAGT
CAGAGGTGGCGAAACCCGACAGGACTATAAAGATACCAGGCGTTTCCCCCTGGAAGCTCCCTCGTGCGCT
CTCCTGTTCCGACCCTGCCGCTTACCGGATACCTGTCCGCCTTTCTCCCTTCGGGAAGCGTGGCGCTTTC
TCATAGCTCACGCTGTAGGTATCTCAGTTCGGTGTAGGTCGTTCGCTCCAAGCTGGGCTGTGTGCACGAA
CCCCCCGTTCAGCCCGACCGCTGCGCCTTATCCGGTAACTATCGTCTTGAGTCCAACCCGGTAAGACACG
ACTTATCGCCACTGGCAGCAGCCACTGGTAACAGGATTAGCAGAGCGAGGTATGTAGGCGGTGCTACAGA
GTTCTTGAAGTGGTGGCCTAACTACGGCTACACTAGAAGAACAGTATTTGGTATCTGCGCTCTGCTGAAG
CCAGTTACCTTCGGAAAAAGAGTTGGTAGCTCTTGATCCGGCAAACAAACCACCGCTGGTAGCGGTGGTT
TTTTTGTTTGCAAGCAGCAGATTACGCGCAGAAAAAAAGGATCTCAAGAAGATCCTTTGATCTTTTCTAC
GGGGTCTGACGCTCAGTGGAACGAAAACTCACGTTAAGGGATTTTGGTCATGAGATTATCAAAAAGGATC
TTCACCTAGATCCTTTTAAATTAAAAATGAAGTTTTAAATCAATCTAAAGTATATATGAGTAAACTTGGT
CTGACAGTTACCAATGCTTAATCAGTGAGGCACCTATCTCAGCGATCTGTCTATTTCGTTCATCCATAGT
TGCCTGACTCCCCGTCGTGTAGATAACTACGATACGGGAGGGCTTACCATCTGGCCCCAGTGCTGCAATG
ATACCGCGAGACCCACGCTCACCGGCTCCAGATTTATCAGCAATAAACCAGCCAGCCGGAAGGGCCGAGC
GCAGAAGTGGTCCTGCAACTTTATCCGCCTCCATCCAGTCTATTAATTGTTGCCGGGAAGCTAGAGTAAG
TAGTTCGCCAGTTAATAGTTTGCGCAACGTTGTTGCCATTGCTACAGGCATCGTGGTGTCACGCTCGTCG
TTTGGTATGGCTTCATTCAGCTCCGGTTCCCAACGATCAAGGCGAGTTACATGATCCCCCATGTTGTGCA
AAAAAGCGGTTAGCTCCTTCGGTCCTCCGATCGTTGTCAGAAGTAAGTTGGCCGCAGTGTTATCACTCAT
GGTTATGGCAGCACTGCATAATTCTCTTACTGTCATGCCATCCGTAAGATGCTTTTCTGTGACTGGTGAG
TACTCAACCAAGTCATTCTGAGAATAGTGTATGCGGCGACCGAGTTGCTCTTGCCCGGCGTCAATACGGG
ATAATACCGCGCCACATAGCAGAACTTTAAAAGTGCTCATCATTGGAAAACGTTCTTCGGGGCGAAAACT
CTCAAGGATCTTACCGCTGTTGAGATCCAGTTCGATGTAACCCACTCGTGCACCCAACTGATCTTCAGCA
TCTTTTACTTTCACCAGCGTTTCTGGGTGAGCAAAAACAGGAAGGCAAAATGCCGCAAAAAAGGGAATAA
GGGCGACACGGAAATGTTGAATACTCATACTCTTCCTTTTTCAATATTATTGAAGCATTTATCAGGGTTA
TTGTCTCATGAGCGGATACATATTTGAATGTATTTAGAAAAATAAACAAATAGGGGTTCCGCGCACATTT
CCCCGAAAAGTGCCACCTGACGTCGACGGATCGGGAGATCTCCCGATCCCCTATGGTGCACTCTCAGTAC
AATCTGCTCTGATGCCGCATAGTTAAGCCAGTATCTGCTCCCTGCTTGTGTGT
Features (pLannotate 1.2.2; 22 found; start..end, strand, type, name):
    136..515     +  enhancer       CMV enhancer: human cytomegalovirus immediate early enhancer
    516..719     +  promoter       CMV promoter: human cytomegalovirus (CMV) immediate early promoter
    715..748     +  LTR            5' LTR (truncated) (fragment): truncated 5' long terminal repeat (LTR) from HIV-1
    764..782     +  promoter       T7 promoter: promoter for bacteriophage T7 RNA polymerase
    898..8544    +  CDS            MTOR (sequence partly withheld): MTOR_HUMAN - Also known as FRAP, FRAP1, FRAP2, RAFT1, RAPT1. Experimental evidence at protein level: Swiss-Prot protein existence level 1. Serine/threonine protein kinase which is a central regulator of cellular metabolism, growth and survival in response to hormones, growth factors, nutrients, energy and stress signals (PubMed:12087098, PubMed:12150925, PubMed:12150926, PubMed:12231510, PubMed:12718876, PubMed:14651849, PubMed:15268862, PubMed:15467718, PubMed:15545625, PubMed:15718470, PubMed:18497260, PubMed:18762023, PubMed:18925875, PubMed:20516213, PubMed:20537536, PubMed:21659604, PubMe
   8653..8681    -  misc_feature   MCS (fragment): pBluescript multiple cloning site
   8708..8726    -  promoter       SP6 promoter: promoter for bacteriophage SP6 RNA polymerase
   8752..8976    +  polyA_signal   bGH poly(A) signal: bovine growth hormone polyadenylation signal
   8980..9001    +  promoter       SV40 promoter (fragment): SV40 enhancer and early promoter
   9022..9450    +  rep_origin     f1 ori (sequence partly withheld): f1 bacteriophage origin of replication; arrow indicates direction of (+) strand synthesis
   9464..9793    +  promoter       SV40 promoter: SV40 enhancer and early promoter
   9860..10651   +  CDS            neo: KKA2_KLEPN - Also known as kan, nptII. Experimental evidence at protein level: Swiss-Prot protein existence level 1. Resistance to kanamycin, neomycin, paromomycin, ribostamycin, butirosin and gentamicin B. From Klebsiella pneumoniae.
  10675..10833   +  CDS            ble (fragment): BLE_KLEPN - Experimental evidence at protein level: Swiss-Prot protein existence level 1. Binding protein with a strong affinity to the bleomycin family of antibiotics. Binds to CL990; an antimitotic-antibiotic compound. From Klebsiella pneumoniae.
  10828..10949   +  polyA_signal   SV40 poly(A) signal: SV40 polyadenylation signal
  11020..11042   -  protein_bind   lac operator (fragment): The lac repressor binds to the lac operator to inhibit transcription in E. coli. This inhibition can be relieved by adding lactose or isopropyl-β-D-thiogalactopyranoside (IPTG). lac repressor encoded by lacI
  11046..11076   -  promoter       lac promoter: promoter for the E. coli lac operon
  11091..11112   -  protein_bind   CAP binding site: CAP binding activates transcription in the presence of cAMP. E. coli catabolite activator protein
  11125..11217   -  CDS            lacI (fragment): lac repressor; lacI; The lac repressor binds to the lac operator to inhibit transcription in E. coli. This inhibition can be relieved by adding lactose or isopropyl-β-D-thiogalactopyranoside (IPTG).
  11400..11988   -  rep_origin     ori: high-copy-number ColE1/pMB1/pBR322/pUC origin of replication
  12159..13019   -  CDS            AmpR: β-lactamase; bla; confers resistance to ampicillin, carbenicillin, and related antibiotics
  13020..13124   -  promoter       AmpR promoter: bla
  13183..13235   -  misc_feature   bom (fragment): basis of mobility region from pBR322
