[The description below was written by a language model from this plasmid's Addgene catalogue record and pLannotate feature annotations shown in this document.]
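Description:
pcDNA3-FLAG-MTOR-I2500F is a 13.3 kb mammalian expression plasmid built on the pcDNA3 backbone that carries the full-length human MTOR coding sequence (about 7.65 kb) with a single substitution changing isoleucine 2500 to phenylalanine. The record describes this as an activating MTOR mutation. It was made by site-directed mutagenesis of an existing pcDNA3-Flag wild-type mTOR plasmid as part of a set of cancer-associated, hyperactivating MTOR variants. Transcription in mammalian cells is driven by the human cytomegalovirus immediate-early enhancer and promoter and is terminated by the bovine growth hormone polyadenylation signal. The catalogue lists an N-terminal FLAG epitope supplied by the backbone, which allows detection or immunoprecipitation of the mutant kinase separately from endogenous mTOR. The automated feature table does not annotate the tag as its own feature. T7 and SP6 phage promoters flank the insert, as is usual for pcDNA3.

For propagation in E. coli the plasmid has a ColE1/pUC-type origin and a β-lactamase gene conferring ampicillin resistance. The origin is annotated as a high-copy type, but the depositor lists the plasmid as low copy. An f1 origin is also present. A separate cassette with the SV40 early promoter, the neomycin phosphotransferase gene and the SV40 poly(A) signal allows G418 selection of stably transfected mammalian cells. The remaining short annotations (a truncated HIV-1 LTR fragment, ble and lacI fragments, lac promoter/operator elements, a bom fragment) are partial matches in backbone sequence and are not functional payload. Given the stated purpose and the associated publication, the construct is suited to transient or stable expression of the I2500F mutant to study increased mTOR pathway signalling and its relationship to rapamycin sensitivity.
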