Addgene plasmid #69014: pcDNA3-FLAG-MTOR-I2500F
Purpose: activating MTOR mutation
Depositing lab: David Sabatini. Depositing organization: Whitehead Institute for Biomedical Research. Publication: A diverse array of cancer-associated MTOR mutations are hyperactivating and can predict rapamycin sensitivity. Grabiner BC, Nardi V, Birsoy K, Possemato R, Shen K, Sinha S, Jordan A, Beck AH, Sabatini DM. Cancer Discov. 2014 May;4(5):554-63. doi: 10.1158/2159-8290.CD-13-0929. Epub 2014 Mar 14. PubMed 24631838.
Backbone
  Vector backbone: pcDNA3
  Backbone size w/o insert (bp): 5400
  Total vector size (bp): 13254
  Vector type: Mammalian Expression
  Selectable markers: Neomycin (select with G418)
Growth in bacteria
  Bacterial resistance: Ampicillin, 100 μg/mL
  Growth temperature: 37°C
  Growth strain: DH5alpha
  Copy number: Low Copy
Gene/Insert
  Gene/Insert name: MTOR-I2500F (alt name: MTOR (a.k.a. FRAP, FRAP1, FRAP2, RAFT1, RAPT1)
  Species: H. sapiens (human)
  Insert size (bp): 7650
  Mutation: change Isoleucine 2500 to Phenylalanine
  GenBank ID: NM_004958
  Entrez Gene: MTOR (a.k.a. FRAP, FRAP1, FRAP2, RAFT1, RAPT1, SKS)
  Tag / fusion protein: FLAG (N terminal on backbone)
Resource information
  A portion of this plasmid was derived from a plasmid made by: AddGene pcDNA3-Flag mTOR wt (Plasmid #26603)
Terms and licenses: Academic/Nonprofit Terms; Industry Terms: Not Available to Industry
Depositor comments: Activating mutations in MTOR were generated using site-directed mutagenesis on AddGene plasmid 26603 pcDNA3-Flag mTOR wt deposited by Jie Chen lab Vilella-Bach et al J Biol Chem. 1999 Feb 12. 274(7):4266-72.
How to cite: pcDNA3-FLAG-MTOR-I2500F was a gift from David Sabatini (Addgene plasmid # 69014 ; http://n2t.net/addgene:69014 ; RRID:Addgene_69014)
