>Addgene plasmid #69014 | pcDNA3-FLAG-MTOR-I2500F | depositor partial sequence | sequence record 130047 | insert
ATGCTTGGAACCGGACCTGCCGCCGCCACCACCGCTGCCACCACATCTAGCAATGTGAGCGTCCTGCAGC
AGTTTGCCAGTGGCCTAAAGAGCCGGAATGAGGAAACCAGGGCCAAAGCCGCCAAGGAGCTCCAGCACTA
TGTCACCATGGAACTCCGAGAGATGAGTCAAGAGGAGTCTACTCGCTTCTATGACCAACTGAACCATCAC
ATTTTTGAATTGGTTTCCAGCTCAGATGCCAATGAGAGGAAAGGTGGCATCTTGGCCATAGCTAGCCTCA
TAGGAGTGGAAGGTGGGAATGCCACCCGAATTGGCAGATTTGCCAACTATCTTCGGAACCTCCTCCCCTC
CAATGACCCAGTTGTCATGGAAATGGCATCCAAGGCCATTGGCCGTCTTGCCATGGCAGGGGACACTTTT
ACCGCTGAGTACGTGGAATTTGAGGTGAAGCGAGCCCTGGAATGGCTGGGTGCTGACCGCAATGAGGGCC
GGAGACATGCAGCTGTCCTGGTTCTCCGTGAGCTGGCCATCAGCGTCCCTACCTTCTTCTTCCAGCAAGT
GCAACCCTTCTTTGACAACATTTTTGTGGCCGTGTGGGACCCCAAACAGGCCATCCGTGAGGGAGCTGTA
GCCGCCCTTCGTGCCTGTCTGATTCTCACAACCCAGCGTGAGCCGAAGGAGATGCAGAAGCCTCAGTGGT
ACAGGCACACATTTGAAGAAGCAGAGAAGGGATTTGATGAGACCTTGGCCAAAGAGAAGGGCATGAATCG
GGATGATCGGATCCATGGAGCCTTGTTGATCCTTAACGAGCTGGTCCGAATCAGCAGCATGGAGGGAGAG
CGTCTGAGAGAAGAAATGGAAGAAATCACACAGCAGCAGCTGGTACACGACAAGTACTGCAAAGATCTCA
TGGGCTTCGGAACAAAACCTCGTCACATTACCCCCTTCACCAGTTTCCAGGCTGTACAGCCCCAGCAGTC
AAATGCCTTGGTGGGGCTGCTGGGGTACAGCTCTCACCAAGGCCTCATGGGATTTGGGACCTCCCCCAGT
CCAGCTAAGTCCACCCTGGTGGAGAGCCGGTGTTGCAGAGACTTGATGGAGGAGAAATTTGATCAGGTGT
GCCAGTGGGTGCTGAAATGCAGGAATAGCAAGAACTCGCTGATCCAAATGACAATCCTTAATTTGTTGCC
CCGCTTGGCTGCATTCCGACCTTCTGCCTTCACAGATACCCAGTATCTCCAAGATACCATGAACCATGTC
CTAAGCTGTGTCAAGAAGGAGAAGGAACGTACAGCGGCCTTCCAAGCCCTGGGGCTACTTTCTGTGGCTG
TGAGGTCTGAGTTTAAGGTCTATTTGCCTCGCGTGCTGGACATCATCCGAGCGGCCCTGCCCCCAAAGGA
CTTCGCCCATAAGAGGCAGAAGGCAATGCAGGTGGACGCCACAGTCTTCACTTGCATCAGCATGCTGGCT
CGAGCAATGGGGCCAGGCATCCAGCAGGATATCAAGGAGCTGCTGGAGCCCATGCTGGCAGTGGGACTAA
GCCCTGCCCTCACTGCAGTGCTCTACGACCTGAGCCGTCAGATTCCACAGCTAAAGAAGGACATTCAAGA
TGGGCTACTGAAAATGCTGTCCCTGGTCCTTATGCACAAACCCCTTCGCCACCCAGGCATGCCCAAGGGC
CTGGCCCATCAGCTGGCCTCTCCTGGCCTCACGACCCTCCCTGAGGCCAGCGATGTGGGCAGCATCACTC
TTGCCCTCCGAACGCTTGGCAGCTTTGAATTTGAAGGCCACTCTCTGACCCAATTTGTTCGCCACTGTGC
GGATCATTTCCTGAACAGTGAGCACAAGGAGATCCGCATGGAGGCTGCCCGCACCTGCTCCCGCCTGCTC
ACACCCTCCATCCACCTCATCAGTGGCCATGCTCATGTGGTTAGCCAGACCGCAGTGCAAGTGGTGGCAG
ATGTGCTTAGCAAACTGCTCGTAGTTGGGATAACAGATCCTGACCCTGACATTCGCTACTGTGTCTTGGC
GTCCCTGGACGAGCGCTTTGATGCACACCTGGCCCAGGCGGAGAACTTGCAGGCCTTGTTTGTGGCTCTG
AATGACCAGGTGTTTGAGATCCGGGAGCTGGCCATCTGCACTGTGGGCCGACTCAGTAGCATGAACCCTG
CCTTTGTCATGCCTTTCCTGCGCAAGATGCTCATCCAGATTTTGACAGAGTTGGAGCACAGTGGGATTGG
AAGAATCAAAGAGCAGAGTGCCCGCATGCTGGGGCACCTGGTCTCCAATGCCCCCCGACTCATCCGCCCC
TACATGGAGCCTATTCTGAAGGCATTAATTTTGAAACTGAAAGATCCAGACCCTGATCCAAACCCAGGTG
TGATCAATAATGTCCTGGCAACAATAGGAGAATTGGCACAGGTTAGTGGCCTGGAAATGAGGAAATGGGT
TGATGAACTTTTTATTATCATCATGGACATGCTCCAGGATTCCTCTTTGTTGGCCAAAAGGCAGGTGGCT
CTGTGGACCCTGGGACAGTTGGTGGCCAGCACTGGCTATGTAGTAGAGCCCTACAGGAAGTACCCTACTT
TGCTTGAGGTGCTACTGAATTTTCTGAAGACTGAGCAGAACCAGGGTACACGCAGAGAGGCCATCCGTGT
GTTAGGGCTTTTAGGGGCTTTGGATCCTTACAAGCACAAAGTGAACATTGGCATGATAGACCAGTCCCGG
GATGCCTCTGCTGTCAGCCTGTCAGAATCCAAGTCAAGTCAGGATTCCTCTGACTATAGCACTAGTGAAA
TGCTGGTCAACATGGGAAACTTGCCTCTGGATGAGTTCTACCCAGCTGTGTCCATGGTGGCCCTGATGCG
GATCTTCCGAGACCAGTCACTCTCTCATCATCACACCATGGTTGTCCAGGCCATCACCTTCATCTTCAAG
TCCCTGGGACTCAAATGTGTGCAGTTCCTGCCCCAGGTCATGCCCACGTTCCTTAATGTCATTCGAGTCT
GTGATGGGGCCATCCGGGAATTTTTGTTCCAGCAGCTGGGAATGTTGGTGTCCTTTGTGAAGAGCCACAT
CAGACCTTATATGGATGAAATAGTCACCCTCATGAGAGAATTCTGGGTCATGAACACCTCAATTCAGAGC
ACGATCATTCTTCTCATTGAGCAAATTGTGGTAGCTCTTGGGGGTGAATTTAAGCTCTACCTGCCCCAGC
TGATCCCACACATGCTGCGTGTCTTCATGCATGACAACAGCCCAGGCCGCATTGTCTCTATCAAGTTACT
GGCTGCAATCCAGCTGTTTGGCGCCAACCTGGATGACTACCTGCATTTACTGCTGCCTCCTATTGTTAAG
TTGTTTGATGCCCCTGAAGCTCCACTGCCATCTCGAAAGGCAGCGCTAGAGACTGTGGACCGCCTGACGG
AGTCCCTGGATTTCACTGACTATGCCTCCCGGATCATTCACCCTATTGTTCGAACACTGGACCAGAGCCC
AGAACTGCGCTCCACAGCCATGGACACGCTGTCTTCACTTGTTTTTCAGCTGGGGAAGAAGTACCAAATT
TTCATTCCAATGGTGAATAAAGTTCTGGTGCGACACCGAATCAATCATCAGCGCTATGATGTGCTCATCT
GCAGAATTGTCAAGGGATACACACTTGCTGATGAAGAGGAGGATCCTTTGATTTACCAGCATCGGATGCT
TAGGAGTGGCCAAGGGGATGCATTGGCTAGTGGACCAGTGGAAACAGGACCCATGAAGAAACTGCACGTC
AGCACCATCAACCTCCAAAAGGCCTGGGGCGCTGCCAGGAGGGTCTCCAAAGATGACTGGCTGGAATGGC
TGAGACGGCTGAGCCTGGAGCTGCTGAAGGACTCATCATCGCCCTCCCTGCGCTCCTGCTGGGCCCTGGC
ACAGGCCTACAACCCGATGGCCAGGGATCTCTTCAATGCTGCATTTGTGTCCTGCTGGTCTGAACTGAAT
GAAGATCAACAGGATGAGCTCATCAGAAGCATCGAGTTGGCCCTCACCTCACAAGACATCGCTGAAGTCA
CACAGACCCTCTTAAACTTGGCTGAATTCATGGAACACAGTGACAAGGGCCCCCTGCCACTGAGAGATGA
CAATGGCATTGTTCTGCTGGGTGAGAGAGCTGCCAAGTGCCGAGCATATGCCAAAGCACTACACTACAAA
GAACTGGAGTTCCAGAAAGGCCCCACCCCTGCCATTCTAGAATCTCTCATCAGCATTAATAATAAGCTAC
AGCAGCCGGAGGCAGCGGCCGGAGTGTTAGAATATGCCATGAAACACTTTGGAGAGCTGGAGATCCAGGC
TACCTGGTATGAGAAACTGCACGAGTGGGAGGATGCCCTTGTGGCCTATGACAAGAAAATGGACACCAAC
AAGGACGACCCAGAGCTGATGCTGGGCCGCATGCGCTGCCTCGAGGCCTTGGGGGAATGGGGTCAACTCC
ACCAGCAGTGCTGTGAAAAGTGGACCCTGGTTAATGATGAGACCCAAGCCAAGATGGCCCGGATGGCTGC
TGCAGCTGCATGGGGTTTAGGTCAGTGGGACAGCATGGAAGAATACACCTGTATGATCCCTCGGGACACC
CATGATGGGGCATTTTATAGAGCTGTGCTGGCACTGCATCAGGACCTCTTCTCCTTGGCACAACAGTGCA
TTGACAAGGCCAGGGACCTGCTGGATGCTGAATTAACTGCAATGGCAGGAGAGAGTTACAGTCGGGCATA
TGGGGCCATGGTTTCTTGCCACATGCTGTCCGAGCTGGAGGAGGTTATCCAGTACAAACTTGTCCCCGAG
CGACGAGAGATCATCCGCCAGATCTGGTGGGAGAGACTGCAGGGCTGCCAGCGTATCGTAGAGGACTGGC
AGAAAATCCTTATGGTGCGGTCCCTTGTGGTCAGCCCTCATGAAGACATGAGAACCTGGCTCAAGTATGC
AAGCCTGTGCGGCAAGAGTGGCAGGCTGGCTCTTGCTCATAAAACTTTAGTGTTGCTCCTGGGAGTTGAT
CCGTCTCGGCAACTTGACCATCCTCTGCCAACAGTTCACCCTCAGGTGACCTATGCCTACATGAAAAACA
TGTGGAAGAGTGCCCGCAAGATCGATGCCTTCCAGCACATGCAGCATTTTGTCCAGACCATGCAGCAACA
GGCCCAGCATGCCATCGCTACTGAGGACCAGCAGCATAAGCAGGAACTGCACAAGCTCATGGCCCGATGC
TTCCTGAAACTTGGAGAGTGGCAGCTGAATCTACAGGGCATCAATGAGAGCACAATCCCCAAAGTGCTGC
AGTACTACAGCGCCGCCACAGAGCACGACCGCAGCTGGTACAAGGCCTGGCATGCGTGGGCAGTGATGAA
CTTCGAAGCTGTGCTACACTACAAACATCAGAACCAAGCCCGCGATGAGAAGAAGAAACTGCGTCATGCC
AGCGGGGCCAACATCACCAACGCCACCACTGCCGCCACCACGGCCGCCACTGCCACCACCACTGCCAGCA
CCGAGGGCAGCAACAGTGAGAGCGAGGCCGAGAGCACCGAGAACAGCCCCACCCCATCGCCGCTGCAGAA
GAAGGTCACTGAGGATCTGTCCAAAACCCTCCTGATGTACACGGTGCCTGCCGTCCAGGGCTTCTTCCGT
TCCATCTCCTTGTCACGAGGCAACAACCTCCAGGATACACTCAGAGTTCTCACCTTATGGTTTGATTATG
GTCACTGGCCAGATGTCAATGAGGCCTTAGTGGAGGGGGTGAAAGCCATCCAGATTGATACCTGGCTACA
GGTTATACCTCAGCTCATTGCAAGAATTGATACGCCCAGACCCTTGGTGGGACGTCTCATTCACCAGCTT
CTCACAGACATTGGTCGGTACCACCCCCAGGCCCTCATCTACCCACTGACAGTGGCTTCTAAGTCTACCA
CGACAGCCCGGCACAATGCAGCCAACAAGATTCTGAAGAACATGTGTGAGCACAGCAACACCCTGGTCCA
GCAGGCCATGATGGTGAGCGAGGAGCTGATCCGAGTG
[294 nt withheld, positions 6058-6351]
CTCACATCCTTAGAGCTGCAATATGTTTCCCCAAAACTTCTGATGTGCCGGGACCTTGAATTGGCTGTGC
CAGGAACATATGACCCCAACCAGCCAATCATTCGCATTCAGTCCATAGCACCGTCTTTGCAAGTCATCAC
ATCCAAGCAGAGGCCCCGGAAATTGACACTTATGGGCAGCAACGGACATGAGTTTGTTTTCCTTCTAAAA
GGCCATGAAGATCTGCGCCAGGATGAGCGTGTGATGCAGCTCTTCGGCCTGGTTAACACCCTTCTGGCCA
ATGACCCAACATCTCTTCGGAAAAACCTCAGCATCCAGAGATACGCTGTCATCCCTTTATCGACCAACTC
GGGCCTCATTGGCTGGGTTCCCCACTGTGACACACTGCACGCCCTCATCCGGGACTACAGGGAGAAGAAG
AAGATCCTTCTCAACATCGAGCATCGCATCATGTTGCGGATGGCTCCGGACTATGACCACTTGACTCTGA
TGCAGAAGGTGGAGGTGTTTGAGCATGCCGTCAATAATACAGCTGGGGACGACCTGGCCAAGCTGCTGTG
GCTGAAAAGCCCCAGCTCCGAGGTGTGGTTTGACCGAAGAACCAATTATACCCGTTCTTTAGCGGTCATG
TCAATGGTTGGGTATATTTTAGGCCTGGGAGATAGACACCCATCCAACCTGATGCTGGACCGTCTGAGTG
GGAAGATCCTGCACATTGACTTTGGGGACTGCTTTGAGGTTGCTATGACCCGAGAGAAGTTTCCAGAGAA
GATTCCATTTAGACTAACAAGAATGTTGACCAATGCTATGGAGGTTACAGGCCTGGATGGCAACTACAGA
ATCACATGCCACACAGTGATGGAGGTGCTGCGAGAGCACAAGGACAGTGTCATGGCCGTGCTGGAAGCCT
TTGTCTATGACCCCTTGCTGAACTGGAGGCTGATGGACACAAATACCAAAGGCAACAAGCGATCCCGAAC
GAGGACGGATTCCTACTCTGCTGGCCAGTCAGTCGAAATTTTGGACGGTGTGGAACTTGGAGAGCCAGCC
CATAAGAAAACGGGGACCACAGTGCCAGAATCTATTCATTCTTTCATTGGAGACGGTTTGGTGAAACCAG
AGGCCCTAAATAAGAAAGCTATCCAGTTTATTAACAGGGTTCGAGATAAGCTCACTGGTCGGGACTTCTC
TCATGATGACACTTTGGATGTTCCAACGCAAGTTGAGCTGCTCATCAAACAAGCGACATCCCATGAAAAC
CTCTGCCAGTGCTATATTGGCTGGTGCCCTTTCTGGTAA
